Addgene plasmid #230529: AiP1353 - pAAV-AiE2124m-minBG-SYFP2-WPRE3-BGHpA
Purpose: AiE2124m is an enhancer sequence, designed to drive AAV-mediated transgene expression in specific populations of brain cells
Depositing lab: Allen Institute for Brain Science & Bosiljka Tasic. Depositing organization: Allen Institute. Publication: A suite of enhancer AAVs and transgenic mouse lines for genetic access to cortical cell types. Ben-Simon Y, Hooper M, Narayan S, Daigle TL, Dwivedi D, Way SW, Oster A, Stafford DA, Mich JK, Taormina MJ, Martinez RA, Opitz-Araya X, Roth JR, Alexander JR, Allen S, Amster A, Arbuckle J, Ayala A, Baker PM, Bakken TE, Barcelli T, Barta S, Bendrick J, Bertagnolli D, Bielstein C, Bishwakarma P, Bowlus J, Boyer G, Brouner K, Casian B, Casper T, Chakka AB, Chakrabarty R, Chance RK, Chavan S, Clark M, Colbert K, Collman F, Daniel S, Departee M, DiValentin P, Donadio N, Dotson N, Egdorf T, Fliss T, Gabitto M, Garcia J, Gary A, Gasperini M, Gloe J, Goldy J, Gore BB, Graybuck L, Greisman N, Haeseleer F, Halterman C, Haradon Z, Hastings SD, Helback O, Ho W, Hockemeyer D, Huang C, Huff S, Hunker A, Johansen N, Jones D, Juneau Z, Kalmbach B, Kannan M, Khem S, Kussick E, Kutsal R, Larsen R, Lee C, Lee AY, Leibly M, Lenz GH, Li S, Liang E, Lusk N, Madigan Z, Malloy J, Malone J, McCue R, Melchor J, Mollenkopf T, Moosman S, Morin E, Newman D, Ng L, Ngo K, Omstead V, Otto S, Oyama A, Pena N, Pham T, Phillips E, Pom CA, Potekhina L, Ransford S, Ray PL, Rette D, Reynoldson C, Rimorin C, Rocha D, Ruiz A, Sanchez REA, Sawyer L, Sedeno-Cortes A, Sevigny JP, Shapovalova N, Shepard N, Shulga L, Sigler AR, Siverts L, Soliman S, Somasundaram S, Staats B, Stewart K, Szelenyi E, Tieu M, Trader C, Tran A, van Velthoven CTJ, Walker M, Wang Y, Weed N, Wirthlin M, Wood T, Wynalda B, Yao Z, Zhou T, Ariza J, Dee N, Reding M, Ronellenfitch K, Mufti S, Sunkin SM, Smith KA, Esposito L, Waters J, Thyagarajan B, Yao S, Lein ES, Zeng H, Levi BP, Ngai J, Ting JT, Tasic B. Cell. 2025 May 16:S0092-8674(25)00513-6. doi: 10.1016/j.cell.2025.05.002. PubMed 40403729.
Backbone
  Vector backbone: pAAV2
  Vector type: AAV
Growth in bacteria
  Bacterial resistance: Ampicillin, 100 μg/mL
  Growth temperature: 37°C
  Growth strain: NEB Stable
  Copy number: High Copy
Gene/Insert
  Gene/Insert name: SYFP2
  Species: Synthetic
  Promoter: minBG
  Cloning method: Restriction Enzyme; 5′ cloning site MluI (unknown if destroyed); 3′ cloning site SacI (unknown if destroyed)
Terms and licenses: Academic/Nonprofit Terms; Industry Terms: Not Available to Industry
How to cite: AiP1353 - pAAV-AiE2124m-minBG-SYFP2-WPRE3-BGHpA was a gift from Allen Institute for Brain Science & Bosiljka Tasic (Addgene plasmid # 230529 ; http://n2t.net/addgene:230529 ; RRID:Addgene_230529)
