[The description below was written by a language model from this plasmid's Addgene catalogue record and pLannotate feature annotations shown in this document.]
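Description:
AiP1353 - pAAV-AiE2124m-minBG-SYFP2-WPRE3-BGHpA is an AAV transfer plasmid built on a pAAV2 backbone, intended for packaging a reporter genome into recombinant adeno-associated virus for delivery to the brain. In bacteria it is maintained as a high-copy plasmid through a ColE1/pUC-type origin and selected with ampicillin via the β-lactamase gene and its native promoter. An f1 phage origin is also present in the backbone, along with short remnants of pBR322 bom and rop sequences that are not functional units.

The payload lies between AAV2 inverted terminal repeats, which provide the cis signals for genome replication and encapsidation. The annotation detects the downstream ITR in full and the upstream one only as short fragments, a common outcome for these structured repeats in sequencing-based annotation. Within the ITRs, the enhancer AiE2124m sits upstream of the minimal beta-globin promoter (minBG), which has little activity on its own, so transcription depends on the enhancer's cell-type-restricted activity. Neither the enhancer nor minBG is annotated in the feature table. A short hit to mouse Pglyrp1 falls in the region upstream of the reporter and is most likely a chance or genomic-sequence match rather than an expressed coding element. The expressed gene is SYFP2, a fast-maturing monomeric yellow fluorescent protein. It is followed by WPRE3, a shortened woodchuck posttranscriptional regulatory element (seen as two WPRE fragments) that boosts transcript expression while saving packaging space, and by the bovine growth hormone polyadenylation signal.

The construct is used to label specific brain cell populations with fluorescence after AAV delivery. The record does not state which populations AiE2124m targets.
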