Features (pLannotate 1.2.2; 15 found; start..end, strand, type, name):
     12..39      +  repeat_region  AAV2 ITR (fragment): inverted terminal repeat of adeno-associated virus serotype 2 inverted
     68..95      +  repeat_region  AAV2 ITR (fragment): inverted terminal repeat of adeno-associated virus serotype 2 inverted
    878..967     +  CDS            Pglyrp1 (fragment): PGRP1_MOUSE - Also known as Pglyrp, Pgrp, Pgrps, Tag7. Experimental evidence at protein level: Swiss-Prot protein existence level 1. Innate immunity protein that plays several important functions in antimicrobial and antitumor defense systems. Acts as a pattern receptor that binds to murein peptidoglycans (PGN) of Gram- positive bacteria and thus provides bactericidal activity (PubMed:9707603, PubMed:9660837, PubMed:12649138). Forms an equimolar complex with heat shock protein HSPA1A and induces programmed cell death through apoptosis and necroptosis in tumor cell lines by activating the TNFR1
   1068..1784    +  CDS            SYFP2: SYFP2 is a basic (constitutively fluorescent) yellow fluorescent protein published in 2006, derived from Aequorea victoria. It is reported to be a very rapidly-maturing monomer with moderate acid sensitivity.
   1824..1981    +  misc_feature   WPRE (fragment): woodchuck hepatitis virus posttranscriptional regulatory element
   1987..2067    +  misc_feature   WPRE (fragment): woodchuck hepatitis virus posttranscriptional regulatory element
   2084..2195    +  polyA_signal   bGH poly(A) signal: bovine growth hormone polyadenylation signal
   2313..2453    +  repeat_region  AAV2 ITR: inverted terminal repeat of adeno-associated virus serotype 2 inverted
   2458..2509    -  misc_feature   bom (fragment): basis of mobility region from pBR322
   2528..2983    +  rep_origin     f1 ori (sequence partly withheld): f1 bacteriophage origin of replication; arrow indicates direction of (+) strand synthesis
   2984..3033    -  misc_feature   bom (fragment): basis of mobility region from pBR322
   3135..3170    -  CDS            rop (fragment): Rop protein, which maintains plasmids at low copy number; rop
   3265..3369    +  promoter       AmpR promoter: bla
   3370..4230    +  CDS            AmpR: β-lactamase; bla; confers resistance to ampicillin, carbenicillin, and related antibiotics
   4401..4989    +  rep_origin     ori: high-copy-number ColE1/pMB1/pBR322/pUC origin of replication
>Addgene plasmid #230529 | AiP1353 - pAAV-AiE2124m-minBG-SYFP2-WPRE3-BGHpA | addgene full sequence | sequence record 461946 | Addgene NGS Result
CCTGCAGGCAGCTGCGCGCTCGCTCGCTCACTGAGGCCGCCCGGGCGTCGGGCGACCTTTGGTCGCCCGG
CCTCAGTGAGCGAGCGAGCGCGCAGAGAGGGAGTGGCCAACTCCATCACTAGGGGTTCCTGCGGCCGCAC
GCGTGTAGAAAATGGCTGGAGTTCGGATGCAGGCACCCTGGCTGATTCAGACACTGGACAGGAAGCACTA
CTGCCTGCCGTTTCTTGGGAAGCGACTTCCAGTCTCCAAACATTTTCCTCTGCTGTGCAATGGGCATCCA
CACACTTAGCCTCCTGTCCTGCCCCGTAGGGTTGAGCATCCTCAGACTTGGACCCTGTGGGATCTGCAGC
CAGGTGCAGAGGCTGTGCACACCTGTAACTTCAGTACTTGGGGTGTGGAGACAAGAGGAGCAGGAGCTGA
AGGTCATCCTTGGCTAAACAGAGTTCAAAGTCATCCTAAGCTATGTGAGACACTCATACAGGAATACATT
CTTAAAAGGAACTTTTGTTAGCCCCACCTGCAGGAAGTAAGTTTGTGCCAAAGCCCTGGGCCCCTTACCT
ATGCAAGTTCCTGTTAGGTTACACCATCCCCCACTGAGATCTAAGCCTTGGAAACCCCAGGAAACAACTG
AATGTCCAGTCCTTTGTGCCCTTCCTGATGAGAGAGCCTCTCTCCCCACCTACTGACACTTAGCAAAGGC
TCCATCACGGCCCCACCTCTGGTTAAAGGAGGAAGCTGGGTCTGGGTCGGAAAGTCCCGCCCAGGTGTGA
AGCAAGCCCTTCCTCTGCCCACACCCTTCACCATGCCCAGAAGATAAAGTACACAGGATGAGGGCCAGCT
CATACACAGCCCTGCAGTCCTGTGCGGCACGTCCAGCATGTTGTTTGCCTGTGCTCTCCTTGCCCTCCTG
GGTCTGGCAACCTCCTGCAGTTTCATCGTGCCCCGCAGTGAGTGGAGGGCCCTGCCATGAGCTCGGGCTG
GGCATAAAAGTCAGGGCAGAGCCATCTATTGCTTACATTTGCTTCTGGGATCCAGATCTTTCGAAGCTAG
CGCTACCGGTCGCCACCATGGTGAGCAAGGGCGAGGAGCTGTTCACCGGGGTGGTGCCCATCCTGGTCGA
GCTGGACGGCGACGTAAACGGCCACAAGTTCAGCGTGTCCGGCGAGGGCGAGGGCGATGCCACCTACGGC
AAGCTGACCCTGAAGCTGATCTGCACCACCGGCAAGCTGCCCGTGCCCTGGCCCACCCTCGTGACCACCC
TGGGCTACGGCGTGCAGTGCTTCGCCCGCTACCCCGACCACATGAAGCAGCACGACTTCTTCAAGTCCGC
CATGCCCGAAGGCTACGTCCAGGAGCGCACCATCTTCTTCAAGGACGACGGCAACTACAAGACCCGCGCC
GAGGTGAAGTTCGAGGGCGACACCCTGGTGAACCGCATCGAGCTGAAGGGCATCGACTTCAAGGAGGACG
GCAACATCCTGGGGCACAAGCTGGAGTACAACTACAACAGCCACAACGTCTATATCACCGCCGACAAGCA
GAAGAACGGCATCAAGGCCAACTTCAAGATCCGCCACAACATCGAGGACGGCGGCGTGCAGCTCGCCGAC
CACTACCAGCAGAACACCCCCATCGGCGACGGCCCCGTGCTGCTGCCCGACAACCACTACCTGAGCTACC
AGTCCAAGCTGAGCAAAGACCCCAACGAGAAGCGCGATCACATGGTCCTGCTGGAGTTCGTGACCGCCGC
CGGGATCACTCTCGGCATGGACGAGCTGTACAAGTAAGTCGACGGCGCGCCGCGGCCGCGAATTCGATAT
CATAATCAACCTCTGGATTACAAAATTTGTGAAAGATTGACTGGTATTCTTAACTATGTTGCTCCTTTTA
CGCTATGTGGATACGCTGCTTTAATGCCTTTGTATCATGCTATTGCTTCCCGTATGGCTTTCATTTTCTC
CTCCTTGTATAAATCCTGGTTAGTTCTTGCCACGGCGGAACTCATCGCCGCCTGCCTTGCCCGCTGCTGG
ACAGGGGCTCGGCTGTTGGGCACTGACAATTCCGTGGCTCGAGAGATCTTCGACTGTGCCTTCTAGTTGC
CAGCCATCTGTTGTTTGCCCCTCCCCCGTGCCTTCCTTGACCCTGGAAGGTGCCACTCCCACTGTCCTTT
CCTAATAAAATGAGGAAATTGCATCGCATTGTCTGAGTAGGTGTCATTCTATTCTGGGGGGTGGGGTGGG
GCAGGACAGCAAGGGGGAGGATTGGGAAGACAATAGCAGGCATGAGATCTCACGTGCGGACCGAGCGGCC
GCAGGAACCCCTAGTGATGGAGTTGGCCACTCCCTCTCTGCGCGCTCGCTCGCTCACTGAGGCCGGGCGA
CCAAAGGTCGCCCGACGCCCGGGCTTTGCCCGGGCGGCCTCAGTGAGCGAGCGAGCGCGCAGCTGCCTGC
AGGGGCGCCTGATGCGGTATTTTCTCCTTACGCATCTGTGCGGTATTTCACACCGCATA
[95 nt withheld, positions 2510-2604]
T
[46 nt withheld, positions 2606-2651]
C
[141 nt withheld, positions 2653-2793]
CCTTTGACGTTGGAGTCCACGTTCTTT
[37 nt withheld, positions 2821-2857]
ACTCTATCTCGGGCTATTCTTTTGATTTATAAGGGATTTTGCCGATTTCGGTCTATTGGTTAAAAAATGA
GCTGATTTAACAAAAATTTAACGCGAATTTTAACAAAATATTAACGTTTACAATTTTATGGTGCACTCTC
AGTACAATCTGCTCTGATGCCGCATAGTTAAGCCAGCCCCGACACCCGCCAACACCCGCTGACGCGCCCT
GACGGGCTTGTCTGCTCCCGGCATCCGCTTACAGACAAGCTGTGACCGTCTCCGGGAGCTGCATGTGTCA
GAGGTTTTCACCGTCATCACCGAAACGCGCGAGACGAAAGGGCCTCGTGATACGCCTATTTTTATAGGTT
AATGTCATGATAATAATGGTTTCTTAGACGTCAGGTGGCACTTTTCGGGGAAATGTGCGCGGAACCCCTA
TTTGTTTATTTTTCTAAATACATTCAAATATGTATCCGCTCATGAGACAATAACCCTGATAAATGCTTCA
ATAATATTGAAAAAGGAAGAGTATGAGTATTCAACATTTCCGTGTCGCCCTTATTCCCTTTTTTGCGGCA
TTTTGCCTTCCTGTTTTTGCTCACCCAGAAACGCTGGTGAAAGTAAAAGATGCTGAAGATCAGTTGGGTG
CACGAGTGGGTTACATCGAACTGGATCTCAACAGCGGTAAGATCCTTGAGAGTTTTCGCCCCGAAGAACG
TTTTCCAATGATGAGCACTTTTAAAGTTCTGCTATGTGGCGCGGTATTATCCCGTATTGACGCCGGGCAA
GAGCAACTCGGTCGCCGCATACACTATTCTCAGAATGACTTGGTTGAGTACTCACCAGTCACAGAAAAGC
ATCTTACGGATGGCATGACAGTAAGAGAATTATGCAGTGCTGCCATAACCATGAGTGATAACACTGCGGC
CAACTTACTTCTGACAACGATCGGAGGACCGAAGGAGCTAACCGCTTTTTTGCACAACATGGGGGATCAT
GTAACTCGCCTTGATCGTTGGGAACCGGAGCTGAATGAAGCCATACCAAACGACGAGCGTGACACCACGA
TGCCTGTAGCAATGGCAACAACGTTGCGCAAACTATTAACTGGCGAACTACTTACTCTAGCTTCCCGGCA
ACAATTAATAGACTGGATGGAGGCGGATAAAGTTGCAGGACCACTTCTGCGCTCGGCCCTTCCGGCTGGC
TGGTTTATTGCTGATAAATCTGGAGCCGGTGAGCGTGGGTCTCGCGGTATCATTGCAGCACTGGGGCCAG
ATGGTAAGCCCTCCCGTATCGTAGTTATCTACACGACGGGGAGTCAGGCAACTATGGATGAACGAAATAG
ACAGATCGCTGAGATAGGTGCCTCACTGATTAAGCATTGGTAACTGTCAGACCAAGTTTACTCATATATA
CTTTAGATTGATTTAAAACTTCATTTTTAATTTAAAAGGATCTAGGTGAAGATCCTTTTTGATAATCTCA
TGACCAAAATCCCTTAACGTGAGTTTTCGTTCCACTGAGCGTCAGACCCCGTAGAAAAGATCAAAGGATC
TTCTTGAGATCCTTTTTTTCTGCGCGTAATCTGCTGCTTGCAAACAAAAAAACCACCGCTACCAGCGGTG
GTTTGTTTGCCGGATCAAGAGCTACCAACTCTTTTTCCGAAGGTAACTGGCTTCAGCAGAGCGCAGATAC
CAAATACTGTTCTTCTAGTGTAGCCGTAGTTAGGCCACCACTTCAAGAACTCTGTAGCACCGCCTACATA
CCTCGCTCTGCTAATCCTGTTACCAGTGGCTGCTGCCAGTGGCGATAAGTCGTGTCTTACCGGGTTGGAC
TCAAGACGATAGTTACCGGATAAGGCGCAGCGGTCGGGCTGAACGGGGGGTTCGTGCACACAGCCCAGCT
TGGAGCGAACGACCTACACCGAACTGAGATACCTACAGCGTGAGCTATGAGAAAGCGCCACGCTTCCCGA
AGGGAGAAAGGCGGACAGGTATCCGGTAAGCGGCAGGGTCGGAACAGGAGAGCGCACGAGGGAGCTTCCA
GGGGGAAACGCCTGGTATCTTTATAGTCCTGTCGGGTTTCGCCACCTCTGACTTGAGCGTCGATTTTTGT
GATGCTCGTCAGGGGGGCGGAGCCTATGGAAAAACGCCAGCAACGCGGCCTTTTTACGGTTCCTGGCCTT
TTGCTGGCCTTTTGCTCACATGT
